>Addgene plasmid #35463 | pRSII323 | depositor full sequence | sequence record 50862 | pRSII323 sequence 5797 bps
TCGCGCGTTTCGGTGATGACGGTGAAAACCTCTGACACATGCAGCTCCCGGAGACGGTCACAGCTTGTCT
GTAAGCGGATGCCGGGAGCAGACAAGCCCGTCAGGGCGCGTCAGCGGGTGTTGGCGGGTGTCGGGGCTGG
CTTAACTATGCGGCATCAGAGCAGATTGTACTGAGAGTGCACCATAAATTCCCGTTTTAAGAGCTTGGTG
AGCGCTAGGAGTCACTGCCAGGTATCGTTTGAACACGGCATTAGTCAGGGAAGTCATAACACAGTCCTTT
CCCGCAATTTTCTTTTTCTATTACTCTTGGCCTCCTCTAGTACACTCTATATTTTTTTATGCCTCGGTAA
TGATTTTCATTTTTTTTTTTCCACCTAGCGGATGACTCTTTTTTTTTCTTAGCGATTGGCATTATCACAT
AATGAATTATACATTATATAAAGTAATGTGATTTCTTCGAAGAATATACTAAAAAATGAGCAGGCAAGAT
AAACGAAGGCAAAGATGACAGAGCAGAAAGCCCTAGTAAAGCGTATTACAAATGAAACCAAGATTCAGAT
TGCGATCTCTTTAAAGGGTGGTCCCCTAGCGATAGAGCACTCGATCTTCCCAGAAAAAGAGGCAGAAGCA
GTAGCAGAACAGGCCACACAATCGCAAGTGATTAACGTCCACACAGGTATAGGGTTTCTGGACCATATGA
TACATGCTCTGGCCAAGCATTCCGGCTGGTCGCTAATCGTTGAGTGCATTGGTGACTTACACATAGACGA
CCATCACACCACTGAAGACTGCGGGATTGCTCTCGGTCAAGCATTTAAAGAGGCCCTAGGGGCCGTGCGT
GGAGTAAAAAGGTTTGGATCAGGATTTGCGCCTTTGGATGAGGCACTTTCCAGAGCGGTGGTAGATCTTT
CGAACAGGCCGTACGCAGTTGTCGAACTTGGTTTGCAAAGGGAGAAAGTAGGAGATCTCTCTTGCGAGAT
GATCCCGCATTTTCTTGAAAGTTTTGCAGAGGCTAGCAGAATTACCCTCCACGTTGATTGTCTGCGAGGC
AAGAATGATCATCACCGTAGTGAGAGTGCGTTCAAGGCTCTTGCGGTTGCCATAAGAGAAGCCACCTCGC
CCAATGGTACAAACGATGTTCCCTCCACCAAAGGTGTTCTTATGTAGTGACACCGATTATTTAAAGTTGC
AGCATACGATATATATACATGTGTATATATGTATACCTATGAATGTCAGTAAGTATGTATACGAACAGTA
TGATACTGAAGATGACAAGGTAATGCATCATTCTATACGTGTCATTCTGAACGAGGCGCGCTTTCCTTTT
TTCTTTTTGCTTTTTCTTTTTTTTTCTCTTGAACTCGACGGATCTATGCGGTGTGAAATACCGCACAGAT
GCGTAAGGAGAAAATACCGCATCAGGAAATTGTAAGCGTTAATATTTTGTTAAAATTCGCGTTAAATTTT
TGTTAAATCAGCTCATTTTTTAACCAATAGGCCGAAATCGGCAAAATCCCTTATAAATCAAAAGAATAGA
CCGAGATAGGGT
[37 nt withheld, positions 1553-1589]
AAAGAACGTGGACTCCAACGTCAAAGG
[49 nt withheld, positions 1617-1665]
T
[91 nt withheld, positions 1667-1757]
G
[124 nt withheld, positions 1759-1882]
CCATTCGCCATTCAGGCTGCGCAACTGTTGGGAAGGGCGATCGGTGCGGGCCTCTTCGCTATTACGCCAG
CTGGCGAAAGGGGGATGTGCTGCAAGGCGATTAAGTTGGGTAACGCCAGGGTTTTCCCAGTCACGACGTT
GTAAAACGACGGCCAGTGAATTGTAATACGACTCACTATAGGGCGAATTGGAGCTCCACCGCGGTGGCGG
CCGCTCTAGAACTAGTGGATCCCCCGGGCTGCAGGAATTCGATATCAAGCTTATCGATACCGTCGACCTC
GAGGGGGGGCCCGGTACCAGCTTTTGTTCCCTTTAGTGAGGGTTAATTTCGAGCTTGGCGTAATCATGGT
CATAGCTGTTTCCTGTGTGAAATTGTTATCCGCTCACAATTCCACACAACATACGAGCCGGAAGCATAAA
GTGTAAAGCCTGGGGTGCCTAATGAGTGAGCTAACTCACATTAATTGCGTTGCGCTCACTGCCCGCTTTC
CAGTCGGGAAACCTGTCGTGCCAGCTGCATTAATGAATCGGCCAACGCGCGGGGAGAGGCGGTTTGCGTA
TTGGGCGCTCTTCCGCTTCCTCGCTCACTGACTCGCTGCGCTCGGTCGTTCGGCTGCGGCGAGCGGTATC
AGCTCACTCAAAGGCGGTAATACGGTTATCCACAGAATCAGGGGATAACGCAGGAAAGAACATGTGAGCA
AAAGGCCAGCAAAAGGCCAGGAACCGTAAAAAGGCCGCGTTGCTGGCGTTTTTCCATAGGCTCCGCCCCC
CTGACGAGCATCACAAAAATCGACGCTCAAGTCAGAGGTGGCGAAACCCGACAGGACTATAAAGATACCA
GGCGTTTCCCCCTGGAAGCTCCCTCGTGCGCTCTCCTGTTCCGACCCTGCCGCTTACCGGATACCTGTCC
GCCTTTCTCCCTTCGGGAAGCGTGGCGCTTTCTCATAGCTCACGCTGTAGGTATCTCAGTTCGGTGTAGG
TCGTTCGCTCCAAGCTGGGCTGTGTGCACGAACCCCCCGTTCAGCCCGACCGCTGCGCCTTATCCGGTAA
CTATCGTCTTGAGTCCAACCCGGTAAGACACGACTTATCGCCACTGGCAGCAGCCACTGGTAACAGGATT
AGCAGAGCGAGGTATGTAGGCGGTGCTACAGAGTTCTTGAAGTGGTGGCCTAACTACGGCTACACTAGAA
GAACAGTATTTGGTATCTGCGCTCTGCTGAAGCCAGTTACCTTCGGAAAAAGAGTTGGTAGCTCTTGATC
CGGCAAACAAACCACCGCTGGTAGCGGTGGTTTTTTTGTTTGCAAGCAGCAGATTACGCGCAGAAAAAAA
GGATCTCAAGAAGATCCTTTGATCTTTTCTACGGGGTCTGACGCTCAGTGGAACGAAAACTCACGTTAAG
GGATTTTGGTCATGAGATTATCAAAAAGGATCTTCACCTAGATCCTTTTAAATTAAAAATGAAGTTTTAA
ATCAATCTAAAGTATATATGAGTAAACTTGGTCTGACAGTTACCAATGCTTAATCAGTGAGGCACCTATC
TCAGCGATCTGTCTATTTCGTTCATCCATAGTTGCCTGACTCCCCGTCGTGTAGATAACTACGATACGGG
AGGGCTTACCATCTGGCCCCAGTGCTGCAATGATACCGCGAGACCCACGCTCACCGGCTCCAGATTTATC
AGCAATAAACCAGCCAGCCGGAAGGGCCGAGCGCAGAAGTGGTCCTGCAACTTTATCCGCCTCCATCCAG
TCTATTAATTGTTGCCGGGAAGCTAGAGTAAGTAGTTCGCCAGTTAATAGTTTGCGCAACGTTGTTGCCA
TTGCTACAGGCATCGTGGTGTCACGCTCGTCGTTTGGTATGGCTTCATTCAGCTCCGGTTCCCAACGATC
AAGGCGAGTTACATGATCCCCCATGTTGTGCAAAAAAGCGGTTAGCTCCTTCGGTCCTCCGATCGTTGTC
AGAAGTAAGTTGGCCGCAGTGTTATCACTCATGGTTATGGCAGCACTGCATAATTCTCTTACTGTCATGC
CATCCGTAAGATGCTTTTCTGTGACTGGTGAGTACTCAACCAAGTCATTCTGAGAATAGTGTATGCGGCG
ACCGAGTTGCTCTTGCCCGGCGTCAATACGGGATAATACCGCGCCACATAGCAGAACTTTAAAAGTGCTC
ATCATTGGAAAACGTTCTTCGGGGCGAAAACTCTCAAGGATCTTACCGCTGTTGAGATCCAGTTCGATGT
AACCCACTCGTGCACCCAACTGATCTTCAGCATCTTTTACTTTCACCAGCGTTTCTGGGTGAGCAAAAAC
AGGAAGGCAAAATGCCGCAAAAAAGGGAATAAGGGCGACACGGAAATGTTGAATACTCATACTCTTCCTT
TTTCAATATTATTGAAGCATTTATCAGGGTTATTGTCTCATGAGCGGATACATATTTGAATGTATTTAGA
AAAATAAACAAATAGGGGTTCCGCGCACATTTCCCCGAAAAGTGCCACCTGAACGAAGCATCTGTGCTTC
ATTTTGTAGAACAAAAATGCAACGCGAGAGCGCTAATTTTTCAAACAAAGAATCTGAGCTGCATTTTTAC
AGAACAGAAATGCAACGCGAAAGCGCTATTTTACCAACGAAGAATCTGTGCTTCATTTTTGTAAAACAAA
AATGCAACGCGAGAGCGCTAATTTTTCAAACAAAGAATCTGAGCTGCATTTTTACAGAACAGAAATGCAA
CGCGAGAGCGCTATTTTACCAACAAAGAATCTATACTTCTTTTTTGTTCTACAAAAATGCATCCCGAGAG
CGCTATTTTTCTAACAAAGCATCTTAGATTACTTTTTTTCTCCTTTGTGCGCTCTATAATGCAGTCTCTT
GATAACTTTTTGCACTGTAGGTCCGTTAAGGTTAGAAGAAGGCTACTTTGGTGTCTATTTTCTCTTCCAT
AAAAAAAGCCTGACTCCACTTCCCGCGTTTACTGATTACTAGCGAAGCTGCGGGTGCATTTTTTCAAGAT
AAAGGCATCCCCGATTATATTCTATACCGATGTGGATTGCGCATACTTTGTGAACAGAAAGTGATAGCGT
TGATGATTCTTCATTGGTCAGAAAATTATGAACGGTTTCTTCTATTTTGTCTCTATATACTACGTATAGG
AAATGTTTACATTTTCGTATTGTTTTCGATTCACTCTATGAATAGTTCTTACTACAATTTTTTTGTCTAA
AGAGTAATACTAGAGATAAACATAAAAAATGTAGAGGTCGAGTTTAGATGCAAGTTCAAGGAGCGAAAGG
TGGATGGGTAGGTTATATAGGGATATAGCACAGAGATATATAGCAAAGAGATACTTTTGAGCAATGTTTG
TGGAAGCGGTATTCGCAATATTTTAGTAGCTCGTTACAGTCCGGTGCGTTTTTGGTTTTTTGAAAGTGCG
TCTTCAGAGCGCTTTTGGTTTTCAAAAGCGCTCTGAAGTTCCTATACTTTCTAGCTAGAGAATAGGAACT
TCGGAATAGGAACTTCAAAGCGTTTCCGAAAACGAGCGCTTCCGAAAATGCAACGCGAGCTGCGCACATA
CAGCTCACTGTTCACGTCGCACCTATATCTGCGTGTTGCCTGTATATATATATACATGAGAAGAACGGCA
TAGTGCGTGTTTATGCTTAAATGCGTACTTATATGCGTCTATTTATGTAGGATGAAAGGTAGTCTAGTAC
CTCCTGTGATATTATCCCATTCCATGCGGGGTATCGTATGCTTCCTTCAGCACTACCCTTTAGCTGTTCT
ATATGCTGCCACTCCTCAATTGGATTAGTCTCATCCTTCAATGCTATCATTTCCTTTGATATTGGATCAT
CTAAGAAACCATTATTATCATGACATTAACCTATAAAAATAGGCGTATCACGAGGCCCTTTCGTC
Features (pLannotate 1.2.2; 19 found; start..end, strand, type, name):
    137..186     +  misc_feature   bom (fragment): basis of mobility region from pBR322
    187..267     -  CDS            MRM1 (fragment): MRM1_YEAST - Also known as PET56 From Saccharomyces cerevisiae (strain ATCC 204508 / S288c) (Baker's yeast).
    317..504     +  promoter       HIS3 promoter: S. cerevisiae HIS3
    505..1164    +  CDS            HIS3: HIS7_YEAST - Experimental evidence at protein level: Swiss-Prot protein existence level 1. From Saccharomyces cerevisiae (strain ATCC 204508 / S288c) (Baker's yeast).
   1375..1426    +  misc_feature   bom (fragment): basis of mobility region from pBR322
   1454..1882    -  rep_origin     f1 ori (sequence partly withheld): f1 bacteriophage origin of replication; arrow indicates direction of (+) strand synthesis
   1886..2043    -  CDS            lacZα (fragment): LacZα fragment of β-galactosidase; lacZ fragment
   2046..2064    +  promoter       T7 promoter: promoter for bacteriophage T7 RNA polymerase
   2073..2180    +  misc_feature   MCS: pBluescript multiple cloning site
   2192..2210    -  promoter       T3 promoter: promoter for bacteriophage T3 RNA polymerase
   2255..2271    -  protein_bind   lac operator: The lac repressor binds to the lac operator to inhibit transcription in E. coli. This inhibition can be relieved by adding lactose or isopropyl-β-D-thiogalactopyranoside (IPTG). lac repressor encoded by lacI
   2279..2309    -  promoter       lac promoter: promoter for the E. coli lac operon
   2324..2345    -  protein_bind   CAP binding site: CAP binding activates transcription in the presence of cAMP. E. coli catabolite activator protein
   2358..2450    -  CDS            lacI (fragment): lac repressor; lacI; The lac repressor binds to the lac operator to inhibit transcription in E. coli. This inhibition can be relieved by adding lactose or isopropyl-β-D-thiogalactopyranoside (IPTG).
   2633..3221    -  rep_origin     ori: high-copy-number ColE1/pMB1/pBR322/pUC origin of replication
   3392..4252    -  CDS            AmpR: β-lactamase; bla; confers resistance to ampicillin, carbenicillin, and related antibiotics
   4253..4357    -  promoter       AmpR promoter: bla
   4384..5730    -  rep_origin     2μ ori: yeast 2μ plasmid origin of replication
   5797..35      +  CDS            rop (fragment) (across the origin): Rop protein, which maintains plasmids at low copy number; rop
