[The description below was written by a language model from this plasmid's Addgene catalogue record and pLannotate feature annotations shown in this document.]
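Description:
pRSII323 is an empty yeast–E. coli shuttle vector of 5,797 bp from a redesigned series of the pRS plasmids, built on the pRS32x backbone and classed as a yeast 2 micron (episomal, multicopy) vector. In Saccharomyces cerevisiae it replicates from a 2μ origin taken from YEplac195, a version in which the XbaI site has been removed. It is selected through the HIS3 auxotrophic marker, expressed from its own HIS3 promoter, which complements histidine auxotrophy in his3 host strains. The HIS3 coding sequence was silently recoded to eliminate HindIII, KpnI and PstI sites without changing the His3 protein, so that these enzymes can be used for cloning elsewhere in the plasmid. In bacteria the plasmid is maintained at high copy by a ColE1/pUC-type origin and selected with ampicillin through the β-lactamase gene (AmpR) and its promoter. An f1 phage origin is also present, which in principle permits rescue of single-stranded DNA.

The vector carries no insert and no yeast expression promoter. Instead it has a pBluescript-type multiple cloning site flanked by T7 and T3 phage promoters and embedded in a lacZα fragment downstream of the lac promoter, lac operator and CAP binding site. This is the arrangement conventionally used for blue/white screening of recombinants in E. coli. Inserts are introduced by restriction cloning, and M13 forward, M13 reverse and T7 primer sites are available for sequencing. The short annotated fragments of bom, rop, lacI and MRM1/PET56 are remnants of the parental backbones and of the genomic region next to HIS3, not functional elements. The plasmid is a general-purpose backbone for carrying genes or genomic fragments at high copy in yeast, with any expression signals supplied by the cloned insert.
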