Addgene plasmid #35463: pRSII323
Purpose: (Empty Backbone)
Depositing lab: Steven Haase. Depositing organization: Duke University. Publication: New and Redesigned pRS Plasmid Shuttle Vectors for Genetic Manipulation of Saccharomycescerevisiae. Chee MK, Haase SB. G3 (Bethesda). 2012 May;2(5):515-26. Epub 2012 May 1. 10.1534/g3.111.001917 PubMed 22670222.
Backbone
  Vector backbone: pRS32x
  Backbone manufacturer: Stratagene
  Backbone size (bp): 5797
  Modifications to backbone: 2 micron origin is from YEplac195, which has had its XbaI site removed.
  Vector type: Yeast 2 micron vector
  Promoter: None
  Selectable markers: HIS3
Growth in bacteria
  Bacterial resistance: Ampicillin, 100 μg/mL
  Growth temperature: 37°C
  Growth strain: DH5alpha
  Copy number: High Copy
Gene/Insert
  Cloning method: Restriction Enzyme
  Sequencing primers: 5′ M13 Forward, T7; 3′ M13 Reverse
Resource information
  A portion of this plasmid was derived from a plasmid made by: Daniel J Lew, Duke University Medical Center Chandra Tucker, Duke University (now at University of Colorado, Denver)
Terms and licenses: Academic/Nonprofit Terms; Industry Terms: Not Available to Industry
Depositor comments: HIS3 has been modified to remove HindIII, KpnI, and PstI sites without altering the amino acid sequence of the His3 protein.
How to cite: pRSII323 was a gift from Steven Haase (Addgene plasmid # 35463 ; http://n2t.net/addgene:35463 ; RRID:Addgene_35463)
