>Addgene plasmid #35463 | pRSII323 | addgene partial sequence | sequence record 53741 | M13_pUC_fwd
ATTGGAGCTCCACCGCGGTGGCGGCCGCTCTAGAACTAGTGGATCCCCCGGGCTGCAGGAATTCGATATC
AAGCTTATCGATACCGTCGACCTCGAGGGGGGGCCCGGTACCAGCTTTTGTTCCCTTTAGTGAGGGTTAA
TTTCGAGCTTGGCGTAATCATGGTCATAGCTGTTTCCTGTGTGAAATTGTTATCCGCTCACAATTCCACA
CAACATACGAGCCGGAAGCATAAAGTGTAAAGCCTGGGGTGCCTAATGAGTGAGCTAACTCACATTAATT
GCGTTGCGCTCACTGCCCGCTTTCCAGTCGGGAAACCTGTCGTGCCAGCTGCATTAATGAATCGGCCAAC
GCGCGGGGAGAGGCGGTTTGCGTATTGGGCGCTCTTCCGCTTCCTCGCTCACTGACTCGCTGCGCTCGGT
CGTTCGGCTGCGGCGAGCGGTATCAGCTCACTCAAAGGCGGTAATACGGTTATCCACAGAATCAGGGGAT
AACGCAGGAAAGAACATGTGAGCAAAAGGCCAGCAAAAGGCCAGGAACCGTAAAAAGGCCGCGTTGCTGG
CGTTTTTCCATAGGCTCCGCCCCCCTGACGAGCATCACAAAAATCGACGCTCAAGTCAGAGGTGGCGAAA
CCCGACAGGACTATAAAGATACCAGGCGTTTCCCCCTGGAAGCTCCCTCGTGCGCTCTCCTGTTCCGACC
CTGCCGCTTACCGGATACCTGTCCGCCTTTCTCCCTTCGG
