>Addgene plasmid #35463 | pRSII323 | addgene partial sequence | sequence record 54000 | pRSII-F1 5'-CGGCATCAGAGCAGATTGTAC-3'
AGCTTGGTGAGCGCTAGGAGTCACTGCCAGGTATCGTTTGAACACGGCATTAGTCAGGGAAGTCATAACA
CAGTCCTTTCCCGCAATTTTCTTTTTCTATTACTCTTGGCCTCCTCTAGTACACTCTATATTTTTTTATG
CCTCGGTAATGATTTTCATTTTTTTTTTTCCACCTAGCGGATGACTCTTTTTTTTTCTTAGCGATTGGCA
TTATCACATAATGAATTATACATTATATAAAGTAATGTGATTTCTTCGAAGAATATACTAAAAAATGAGC
AGGCAAGATAAACGAAGGCAAAGATGACAGAGCAGAAAGCCCTAGTAAAGCGTATTACAAATGAAACCAA
GATTCAGATTGCGATCTCTTTAAAGGGTGGTCCCCTAGCGATAGAGCACTCGATCTTCCCAGAAAAAGAG
GCAGAAGCAGTAGCAGAACAGGCCACACAATCGCAAGTGATTAACGTCCACACAGGTATAGGGTTTCTGG
ACCATATGATACATGCTCTGGCCAAGCATTCCGGCTGGTCGCTAATCGTTGAGTGCATTGGTGACTTACA
CATAGACGACCATCACACCACTGAAGACTGCGGGATTGCTCTCGGTCAAGCATTTAAAGAGGCCCTAGGG
GCCGTGCGTGGAGTAAAAAGGTTTGGATCAGGATTTGCGCCTTTGGATGAGGCACTTTCCAGAGCGGTGG
TAGATCTTTCGAACAGGCCGTACGCAGTTGTCGAACTTG
