>Addgene plasmid #35463 | pRSII323 | addgene partial sequence | sequence record 54027 | pGEX3
AGGGCCTCGTGATACGCCTATTTTTATAGGTTAATGTCATGATAATAATGGTTTCTTAGTATGATCCAAT
ATCAAAGGAAATGATAGCATTGAAGGATGAGACTAATCCAATTGAGGAGTGGCAGCATATAGAACAGCTA
AAGGGTAGTGCTGAAGGAAGCATACGATACCCCGCATGGAATGGGATAATATCACAGGAGGTACTAGACT
ACCTTTCATCCTACATAAATAGACGCATATAAGTACGCATTTAAGCATAAACACGCACTATGCCGTTCTT
CTCATGTATATATATATACAGGCAACACGCAGATATAGGTGCGACGTGAACAGTGAGCTGTATGTGCGCA
GCTCGCGTTGCATTTTCGGAAGCGCTCGTTTTCGGAAACGCTTTGAAGTTCCTATTCCGAAGTTCCTATT
CTCTAGCTAGAAAGTATAGGAACTTCAGAGCGCTTTTGAAAACCAAAAGCGCTCTGAAGACGCACTTTCA
AAAAACCAAAAACGCACCGGACTGTAACGAGCTACTAAAATATTGCGAATACCGCTTCCACAAACATTGC
TCAAAAGTATCTCTTTGCTATATATCTCTGTGCTATATCCCTATATAACCTACCCATCCACCTTTCGCTC
CTTGAACTTGCATCTAAACTCGACCTCTACATTTTTTATGTTTATCTCTAGTATTACTCTTTAGACAAAA
AAATTGTAGTAAGAACTATTCATAGAGTGAATCGAAA
